>Addgene plasmid #227488 | pk335-CARGO-6mer-35kb-DSF-6-11 | addgene full sequence | sequence record 452218 | Addgene NGS Result
TTGAGATCCTTTTTTTCTGCGCGTAATCTGCTGCTTGCAAACAAAAAAACCACCGCTACCAGCGGTGGTT
TGTTTGCCGGATCAAGAGCTACCAACTCTTTTTCCGAAGGTAACTGGCTTCAGCAGAGCGCAGATACCAA
ATACTGTTCTTCTAGTGTAGCCGTAGTTAGGCCACCACTTCAAGAACTCTGTAGCACCGCCTACATACCT
CGCTCTGCTAATCCTGTTACCAGTGGCTGCTGCCAGTGGCGATAAGTCGTGTCTTACCGGGTTGGACTCA
AGACGATAGTTACCGGATAAGGCGCAGCGGTCGGGCTGAACGGGGGGTTCGTGCACACAGCCCAGCTTGG
AGCGAACGACCTACACCGAACTGAGATACCTACAGCGTGAGCTATGAGAAAGCGCCACGCTTCCCGAAGG
GAGAAAGGCGGACAGGTATCCGGTAAGCGGCAGGGTCGGAACAGGAGAGCGCACGAGGGAGCTTCCAGGG
GGAAACGCCTGGTATCTTTATAGTCCTGTCGGGTTTCGCCACCTCTGACTTGAGCGTCGATTTTTGTGAT
GCTCGTCAGGGGGGCGGAGCCTATGGAAAAACGCCAGCAACGCGGCCTTTTTACGGTTCCTGGCCTTTTG
CTGGCCTTTTGCTCACATGTGTTTAAGAGCTATGCTGGAAACAGCATAGCAAGTTTAAATAAGGCTAGTC
CGTTATCAACTTGAAAAAGTGGCACCGAGTCGGTGCTTTTTTTCTCGAGTACTAGGATCCATTAGGCTTT
CCCATGATTCCTTCATATTTGCATATACGATACAAGGCTGTTAGAGAGATAATTGGAATTAATTTGACTG
TAAACACAAAGATATTAGTACAAAATACGTGACGTAGAAAGTAATAATTTCTTGGGTAGTTTGCAGTTTT
AAAATTATGTTTTAAAATGGACTATCATATGCTTACCGTAACTTGAAAGTATTTCGATTTCTTGGCTTTA
TATATCTTGTGGAAAGGACGAAACACCGCTGCAGATACCTGCAGAGTTGTTTAAGAGCTATGCTGGAAAC
AGCATAGCAAGTTTAAATAAGGCTAGTCCGTTATCAACTTGAAAAAGTGGCACCGAGTCGGTGCTTTTTT
TCTCGAGTACTAGGATCCATTAGGCTTTCCCATGATTCCTTCATATTTGCATATACGATACAAGGCTGTT
AGAGAGATAATTGGAATTAATTTGACTGTAAACACAAAGATATTAGTACAAAATACGTGACGTAGAAAGT
AATAATTTCTTGGGTAGTTTGCAGTTTTAAAATTATGTTTTAAAATGGACTATCATATGCTTACCGTAAC
TTGAAAGTATTTCGATTTCTTGGCTTTATATATCTTGTGGAAAGGACGAAACACCGCTTAATCATGTCTG
TTTACCGTTTAAGAGCTATGCTGGAAACAGCATAGCAAGTTTAAATAAGGCTAGTCCGTTATCAACTTGA
AAAAGTGGCACCGAGTCGGTGCTTTTTTTCTCGAGTACTAGGATCCATTAGGCTTTCCCATGATTCCTTC
ATATTTGCATATACGATACAAGGCTGTTAGAGAGATAATTGGAATTAATTTGACTGTAAACACAAAGATA
TTAGTACAAAATACGTGACGTAGAAAGTAATAATTTCTTGGGTAGTTTGCAGTTTTAAAATTATGTTTTA
AAATGGACTATCATATGCTTACCGTAACTTGAAAGTATTTCGATTTCTTGGCTTTATATATCTTGTGGAA
AGGACGAAACACCGTAAAATAACAGACTACTCCGGTTTAAGAGCTATGCTGGAAACAGCATAGCAAGTTT
AAATAAGGCTAGTCCGTTATCAACTTGAAAAAGTGGCACCGAGTCGGTGCTTTTTTTCTCGAGTACTAGG
ATCCATTAGGCTTTCCCATGATTCCTTCATATTTGCATATACGATACAAGGCTGTTAGAGAGATAATTGG
AATTAATTTGACTGTAAACACAAAGATATTAGTACAAAATACGTGACGTAGAAAGTAATAATTTCTTGGG
TAGTTTGCAGTTTTAAAATTATGTTTTAAAATGGACTATCATATGCTTACCGTAACTTGAAAGTATTTCG
ATTTCTTGGCTTTATATATCTTGTGGAAAGGACGAAACACCGTTTATATTCATTCAATTAGCGTTTAAGA
GCTATGCTGGAAACAGCATAGCAAGTTTAAATAAGGCTAGTCCGTTATCAACTTGAAAAAGTGGCACCGA
GTCGGTGCTTTTTTTCTCGAGTACTAGGATCCATTAGGCTTTCCCATGATTCCTTCATATTTGCATATAC
GATACAAGGCTGTTAGAGAGATAATTGGAATTAATTTGACTGTAAACACAAAGATATTAGTACAAAATAC
GTGACGTAGAAAGTAATAATTTCTTGGGTAGTTTGCAGTTTTAAAATTATGTTTTAAAATGGACTATCAT
ATGCTTACCGTAACTTGAAAGTATTTCGATTTCTTGGCTTTATATATCTTGTGGAAAGGACGAAACACCG
TATTTCCTCGTCCCCTCTGCGTTTAAGAGCTATGCTGGAAACAGCATAGCAAGTTTAAATAAGGCTAGTC
CGTTATCAACTTGAAAAAGTGGCACCGAGTCGGTGCTTTTTTTCTCGAGTACTAGGATCCATTAGGCTTT
CCCATGATTCCTTCATATTTGCATATACGATACAAGGCTGTTAGAGAGATAATTGGAATTAATTTGACTG
TAAACACAAAGATATTAGTACAAAATACGTGACGTAGAAAGTAATAATTTCTTGGGTAGTTTGCAGTTTT
AAAATTATGTTTTAAAATGGACTATCATATGCTTACCGTAACTTGAAAGTATTTCGATTTCTTGGCTTTA
TATATCTTGTGGAAAGGACGAAACACCGTGGTGCACATTAATTAGTAGGTTTAAGAGCTATGCTGGAAAC
AGCATAGCAAGTTTAAATAAGGCTAGTCCGTTATCAACTTGAAAAAGTGGCACCGAGTCGGTGCTTTTTT
TCTCGAGTACTAGGATCCATTAGGCTTTCCCATGATTCCTTCATATTTGCATATACGATACAAGGCTGTT
AGAGAGATAATTGGAATTAATTTGACTGTAAACACAAAGATATTAGTACAAAATACGTGACGTAGAAAGT
AATAATTTCTTGGGTAGTTTGCAGTTTTAAAATTATGTTTTAAAATGGACTATCATATGCTTACCGTAAC
TTGAAAGTATTTCGATTTCTTGGCTTTATATATCTTGTGGAAAGGACGAAACACCGTTTTTTTTCTAGAG
GTACCCGTTACATAACTTACGGTAAATGGCCCGCCTGGCTGACCGCCCAACGACCCCCGCCCATTGACGT
CAATAGTAACGCCAATAGGGACTTTCCATTGACGTCAATGGGTGGAGTATTTACGGTAAACTGCCCACTT
GGCAGTACATCAAGTGTATCATATGCCAAGTACGCCCCCTATTGACGTCAATGACGGTAAATGGCCCGCC
TGGCATTGTGCCCAGTACATGACCTTATGGGACTTTCCTACTTGGCAGTACATCTACGTATTAGTCATCG
CTATTACCATGGTCGAGGTGAGCCCCACGTTCTGCTTCACTCTCCCCATCTCCCCCCCCTCCCCACCCCC
AATTTTGTATTTATTTATTTTTTAATTATTTTGTGCAGCGATGGGGGCGGGGGGGGGGGGGGGGGGCGCG
CGCSAGGSGGGGSGGGGSGGGGSGAGGGGSGGGGSGGGGSGAGGSGGAGAGGTGCGGCGGCAGCCAATCA
GAGCGGCGCGCTCCGAAAGTTTCCTTTTATGGCGAGGCGGCGGCGGCGGCGGCCCTATAAAAAGCGAAGC
GCGCGGCGGGCGGGAGTCGCTGCGCGCTGCCTTCGCCCCGTGCCCCGCTCCGCCGCCGCCTCGCGCCGCC
CGCCCCGGCTCTGACTGACCGCGTTACTCCCACAGGTGAGCGGGCGGGACGGCCCTTCTCCTCCGGGCTG
TAATTAGCTGAGCAAGAGGTAAGGGTTTAAGGGATGGTTGGTTGGTGGGGTATTAATGTTTAATTACCTG
GAGCACCTGCCTGAAATCACTTTTTTTCAGGTTGGACCGGTGCCACCATGAGCGAGCTGATTAAGGAGAA
CATGCACATGAAGCTGTACATGGAGGGCACCGTGGACAACCATCACTTCAAGTGCACATCCGAGGGCGAA
GGCAAGCCCTACGAGGGCACCCAGACCATGAGAATCAAGGTGGTCGAGGGCGGCCCTCTCCCCTTCGCCT
TCGACATCCTGGCTACTAGCTTCCTCTACGGCAGCAAGACCTTCATCAACCACACCCAGGGCATCCCCGA
CTTCTTCAAGCAGTCCTTCCCTGAGGGCTTCACATGGGAGAGAGTCACCACATACGATGACGGGGGCGTG
CTGACCGCTACCCAGGACACCAGCCTCCAGGACGGCTGCCTCATCTACAACGTCAAGATCAGAGGGGTGA
ACTTCACATCCAACGGCCCTGTGATGCAGAAGAAAACACTCGGCTGGGAGGCCTTCACCGAGACGCTGTA
CCCCGCTGACGGCGGCCTGGAAGGCAGAAACGACATGGCCCTGAAGCTCGTGGGCGGGAGCCATCTGATC
GCAAACATCAAGACCACATATAGATCCAAGAAACCCGCTAAGAACCTCAAGATGCCTGGCGTCTACTATG
TGGACTACAGACTGGAAAGAATCAAGGAGGCCAACAACGAAACCTACGTCGAGCAGCACGAGGTGGCAGT
GGCCAGATACTGCGACCTCCCTAGCAAACTGGGGCACAAGCTTAATTAAGAATTCCTAGAGCTCGCTGAT
CAGCCTCGACTGTGCCTTCTAGTTGCCAGCCATCTGTTGTTTGCCCCTCCCCCGTGCCTTCCTTGACCCT
GGAAGGTGCCACTCCCACTGTCCTTTCCTAATAAAATGAGGAAATTGCATCGCATTGTCTGAGTAGGTGT
CATTCTATTCTGGGGGGTGGGGTGGGGCAGGACAGCAAGGGGGAGGATTGGGAAGAGAATAGCAGGCATG
CTGGGGAGCTCTCGAAGCCGCGGTGCGGGTGCCAGGGCGTGCCCTTGGGCTCCCCGGGCGCGTACTCCAC
CTCACCCATCGCAGGAACCCCTAGTGATGGAGTTGGCCACTCCCTCTCTGCGCGCTCGCTCGCTCACTGA
GGCCGGGCGACCAAAGGTCGCCCGACGCCCGGGCTTTGCCCGGGCGGCCTCAGTGAGCGAGCGAGCGCGC
AGCTGCCTGCAGGGGCGCCTGATGCGGTATTTTCTCCTTACGCATCTGTGCGGTATTTCACACCGCATA
[95 nt withheld, positions 5320-5414]
T
[46 nt withheld, positions 5416-5461]
C
[141 nt withheld, positions 5463-5603]
CCTTTGACGTTGGAGTCCACGTTCTTT
[37 nt withheld, positions 5631-5667]
ACTCTATCTCGGGCTATTCTTTTGATTTATAAGGGATTTTGCCGATTTCGGTCTATTGGTTAAAAAATGA
GCTGATTTAACAAAAATTTAACGCGAATTTTAACAAAATATTAACGTTTACAATTTTATGGTGCACTCTC
AGTACAATCTGCTCTGATGCCGCATAGTGCTTTTCCCAAGGCAGTCTGGAGCATGCGCTTTAGCAGCCCC
GCTGGGCACTTGGCGCTACACAAGTGGCCTCTGGCCTCGCACACATTCCACATCCACCGGTAGGCGCCAA
CCGGCTCCGTTCTTTGGTGGCCCCTTCGCGCCACCTTCTACTCCTCCCCTAGTCAGGAAGTTCCCCCCCG
CCCCGCAGCTCGCGTCGTGCAGGACGTGACAAATGGAAGTAGCACGTCTCACTAGTCTCGTGCAGATGGA
CAGCACCGCTGAGCAATGGAAGCGGGTAGGCCTTTGGGGCAGCGGCCAATAGCAGCTTTGCTCCTTCGCT
TTCTGGGCTCAGAGGCTGGGAAGGGGTGGGTCCGGGGGCGGGCTCAGGGGCGGGCTCAGGGGCGGGGCGG
GCGCCCGAAGGTCCTCCGGAGGCCCGGCATTCTGCACGCTTCAAAAGCGCACGTCTGCCGCGCTGTTCTC
CTCTTCCTCATCTCCGGGCCTTTCGACCGATCATCAAGCTGCACGTGTTGACAATTAATCATCGGCATAG
TATATCGGCATAGTATAATACGACTCACTATAGGAGGGCCACCATGGGATCGGCCATTGAACAAGATGGA
TTGCACGCAGGTTCTCCGGCCGCTTGGGTGGAGAGGCTATTCGGCTATGACTGGGCACAACAGACAATCG
GCTGCTCTGATGCCGCCGTGTTCCGGCTGTCAGCGCAGGGGCGCCCGGTTCTTTTTGTCAAGACCGACCT
GTCCGGTGCCCTGAATGAACTGCAGGACGAGGCAGCGCGGCTATCGTGGCTGGCCACGACGGGCGTTCCT
TGCGCAGCTGTGCTCGACGTTGTCACTGAAGCGGGAAGGGACTGGCTGCTATTGGGCGAAGTGCCGGGGC
AGGATCTCCTGTCATCTCACCTTGCTCCTGCCGAGAAAGTATCCATCATGGCTGATGCAATGCGGCGGCT
GCATACGCTTGATCCGGCTACCTGCCCATTCGACCACCAAGCGAAACATCGCATCGAGCGAGCACGTACT
CGGATGGAAGCCGGTCTTGTCGATCAGGATGATCTGGACGAAGAGCATCAGGGGCTCGCGCCAGCCGAAC
TGTTCGCCAGGCTCAAGGCGCGCATGCCCGACGGCGAGGATCTCGTCGTGACCCATGGCGATGCCTGCTT
GCCGAATATCATGGTGGAAAATGGCCGCTTTTCTGGATTCATCGACTGTGGCCGGCTGGGTGTGGCGGAC
CGCTATCAGGACATAGCGTTGGCTACCCGTGATATTGCTGAAGAGCTTGGCGGCGAATGGGCTGACCGCT
TCCTCGTGCTTTACGGTATCGCCGCTCCCGATTCGCAGCGCATCGCCTTCTATCGCCTTCTTGACGAGTT
CTTCTGATCGAGAAATTGATGATCTATTAAACAATAAAGACGTCCACATGGAAGTGCAAACTATTAACTG
GCGAACTACTTACTCTAGCTTCCCGGCAACAATTAATAGACTGGATGGAGGCGGATAAAGTTGCAGGACC
ACTTCTGCGCTCGGCCCTTCCGGCTGGCTGGTTTATTGCTGATAAATCTGGAGCCGGTGAGCGTGGAAGC
CGCGGTATCATTGCAGCACTGGGGCCAGATGGTAAGCCCTCCCGTATCGTAGTTATCTACACGACGGGGA
GTCAGGCAACTATGGATGAACGAAATAGACAGATCGCTGAGATAGGTGCCTCACTGATTAAGCATTGGTA
ACTGTCAGACCAAGTTTACTCATATATACTTTAGATTGATTTAAAACTTCATTTTTAATTTAAAAGGATC
TAGGTGAAGATCCTTTTTGATAATCTCATGACCAAAATCCCTTAACGTGAGTTTTCGTTCCACTGAGCGT
CAGACCCCGTAGAAAAGATCAAAGGATCTTC
Features (pLannotate 1.2.2; 30 found; start..end, strand, type, name):
      1..589     +  rep_origin     ori: high-copy-number ColE1/pMB1/pBR322/pUC origin of replication
    669..736     +  misc_RNA       tracrRNA (fragment): trans-activating CRISPR RNA for the Streptococcus pyogenes CRISPR/Cas9 system
    768..999     +  promoter       U6 promoter: RNA polymerase III promoter for human U6 snRNA
   1047..1114    +  misc_RNA       tracrRNA (fragment): trans-activating CRISPR RNA for the Streptococcus pyogenes CRISPR/Cas9 system
   1146..1377    +  promoter       U6 promoter: RNA polymerase III promoter for human U6 snRNA
   1425..1492    +  misc_RNA       tracrRNA (fragment): trans-activating CRISPR RNA for the Streptococcus pyogenes CRISPR/Cas9 system
   1524..1755    +  promoter       U6 promoter: RNA polymerase III promoter for human U6 snRNA
   1803..1870    +  misc_RNA       tracrRNA (fragment): trans-activating CRISPR RNA for the Streptococcus pyogenes CRISPR/Cas9 system
   1902..2133    +  promoter       U6 promoter: RNA polymerase III promoter for human U6 snRNA
   2181..2248    +  misc_RNA       tracrRNA (fragment): trans-activating CRISPR RNA for the Streptococcus pyogenes CRISPR/Cas9 system
   2280..2511    +  promoter       U6 promoter: RNA polymerase III promoter for human U6 snRNA
   2559..2626    +  misc_RNA       tracrRNA (fragment): trans-activating CRISPR RNA for the Streptococcus pyogenes CRISPR/Cas9 system
   2658..2889    +  promoter       U6 promoter: RNA polymerase III promoter for human U6 snRNA
   2937..3004    +  misc_RNA       tracrRNA (fragment): trans-activating CRISPR RNA for the Streptococcus pyogenes CRISPR/Cas9 system
   3036..3267    +  promoter       U6 promoter: RNA polymerase III promoter for human U6 snRNA
   3296..3581    +  enhancer       CMV enhancer: human cytomegalovirus immediate early enhancer; contains an 18-bp deletion relative to the standard CMV enhancer
   3583..3862    +  promoter       chicken β-actin promoter: No description available
   3863..4090    +  intron         hybrid intron: hybrid between chicken β-actin (CBA) and minute virus of mice (MMV) introns (Gray et al., 2011)
   4108..4809    +  CDS            TagBFP: monomeric blue fluorescent protein mammalian codon-optimized
   4840..4951    +  polyA_signal   bGH poly(A) signal: bovine growth hormone polyadenylation signal
   5051..5120    +  protein_bind   attB: attB site for the φC31 integrase (Groth et al., 2000) phage φC31 integrase
   5123..5263    +  repeat_region  AAV2 ITR: inverted terminal repeat of adeno-associated virus serotype 2 inverted
   5268..5319    -  misc_feature   bom (fragment): basis of mobility region from pBR322
   5338..5793    +  rep_origin     f1 ori (sequence partly withheld): f1 bacteriophage origin of replication; arrow indicates direction of (+) strand synthesis
   5794..5835    -  misc_feature   bom (fragment): basis of mobility region from pBR322
   5836..6322    +  promoter       PGK promoter: mouse phosphoglycerate kinase 1 promoter
   6344..6391    +  promoter       EM7 promoter: synthetic bacterial promoter&nbsp
   6411..7214    +  CDS            NeoR/KanR: aminoglycoside phosphotransferase from Tn5; aph(3')-II (or nptII); confers resistance to neomycin, kanamycin, and G418 (Geneticin®)
   7218..7254    +  polyA_signal   PGK poly(A) signal (fragment): mouse phosphoglycerate kinase 1 polyadenylation signal
   7263..7557    +  CDS            bla(M) (fragment): β-lactamase lacking the signal sequence; bla(M); allows cytosolic expression of β-lactamase
