[The description below was written by a language model from this plasmid's Addgene catalogue record and pLannotate feature annotations shown in this document.]
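Description:
pk335-CARGO-6mer-35kb-DSF-6-11 is a 7.7 kb mammalian CRISPR guide-expression plasmid built on the pk335-BFP backbone. It carries a six-member gRNA array (a "CARGO" array) that directs Streptococcus pyogenes Cas9 or dCas9 to the mouse Prdm8-Fgf5 locus, at a region about 35 kb downstream of Fgf5 according to the insert name. It replicates in E. coli from a high-copy ColE1/pUC-type origin and is selected with kanamycin. A single Tn5 NeoR/KanR gene sits behind tandem mouse PGK and bacterial EM7 promoters. The same marker therefore gives kanamycin resistance in bacteria and G418 resistance in mammalian cells. An f1 origin and a β-lactamase fragment, presumably a non-functional backbone remnant, are also annotated.

The array appears in the feature table as a head-to-tail series of human U6 Pol III promoters alternating with S. pyogenes tracrRNA-derived scaffold fragments, so each guide is transcribed from its own promoter. Seven U6 and seven scaffold annotations are detected, with a scaffold at one end of the series and a U6 promoter at the other. This is consistent with six complete guide units plus partial units at the array boundaries, although the spacers themselves are not annotated. Downstream, a CMV enhancer, chicken β-actin promoter and hybrid intron drive TagBFP with a bGH polyadenylation signal, giving a blue fluorescent marker for transfected cells. A φC31 attB site and a single AAV2 ITR are also present. The record does not state whether integrase-mediated insertion is intended, and one ITR alone does not make this an AAV packaging vector.

No Cas9 is encoded, so the nuclease or dCas9 fusion must be supplied separately. Tiling several guides across one region concentrates dCas9 or Cas9 at that site, here in a study of how transcriptional regulation depends on genomic distance.
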