Addgene plasmid #227488: pk335-CARGO-6mer-35kb-DSF-6-11
Purpose: 6-mer gRNA array targeting Sp dCas9/Cas9 to the Prdm8-Fgf5 locus
Depositing lab: Joanna Wysocka. Depositing organization: Stanford University. Publication: Long-range regulation of transcription scales with genomic distance in a gene-specific manner. Jensen CL, Chen LF, Swigut T, Crocker OJ, Yao D, Bassik MC, Ferrell JE Jr, Boettiger AN, Wysocka J. Mol Cell. 2025 Jan 16;85(2):347-361.e7. doi: 10.1016/j.molcel.2024.10.021. Epub 2024 Dec 2. PubMed 39626660.
Backbone
  Vector backbone: pk335-BFP
  Vector type: CRISPR
  Selectable markers: Neomycin (select with G418) ; TagBFP
Growth in bacteria
  Bacterial resistance: Kanamycin, 50 μg/mL
  Growth temperature: 37°C
  Growth strain: NEB Stable
  Copy number: High Copy
Gene/Insert
  Gene/Insert name: CARGO to 35kb Downstream Fgf5 (alt name: CARGOE1E2)
  gRNA/shRNA sequence: CTGCAGATACCTGCAGAGTT, CTTAATCATGTCTGTTTACC, TAAAATAACAGACTACTCCG, TTTATATTCATTCAATTAGC, TATTTCCTCGTCCCCTCTGC, TGGTGCACATTAATTAGTAG
  Species: M. musculus (mouse), Synthetic
  Cloning method: Other
Terms and licenses: Academic/Nonprofit Terms; Industry Terms: Not Available to Industry
How to cite: pk335-CARGO-6mer-35kb-DSF-6-11 was a gift from Joanna Wysocka (Addgene plasmid # 227488 ; http://n2t.net/addgene:227488 ; RRID:Addgene_227488)
